Addgene plasmid #134291: pMBP-parallel1-GK5_v2 (D30N+D280N+D443N)
Purpose: Expresses GK5 (isoform 2)-D30N/D280N/D443N mutant in bacteria
Depositing lab: Bruce Beutler. Depositing organization: University of Texas Southwestern Medical Center. Publication: Skin-specific regulation of SREBP processing and lipid biosynthesis by glycerol kinase 5. Zhang D, Tomisato W, Su L, Sun L, Choi JH, Zhang Z, Wang KW, Zhan X, Choi M, Li X, Tang M, Castro-Perez JM, Hildebrand S, Murray AR, Moresco EMY, Beutler B. Proc Natl Acad Sci U S A. 2017 Jun 27;114(26):E5197-E5206. doi: 10.1073/pnas.1705312114. Epub 2017 Jun 12. PubMed 28607088.
Backbone
  Vector backbone: pMBP-parallel1
  Backbone size w/o insert (bp): 6700
  Total vector size (bp): 8300
  Vector type: Bacterial Expression
Growth in bacteria
  Bacterial resistance: Ampicillin, 100 μg/mL
  Growth temperature: 37°C
  Growth strain: DH5alpha
  Copy number: Unknown
Gene/Insert
  Gene/Insert name: Gk5 (alt name: glycerol kinase 5 (putative))
  Species: M. musculus (mouse)
  Insert size (bp): 1605
  Mutation: changed Aspartic Acids 30, 280 and 443 to Asparagine
  GenBank ID: NM_001368879
  Entrez Gene: Gk5 (a.k.a. AV095337, C330018K18Rik, G630067D24Rik)
  Promoter: T7
  Tag / fusion protein: MBP (N terminal on insert)
  Cloning method: Ligation Independent Cloning
  Sequencing primers: 5′ GATGAAGCCCTGAAAGACGCGCAG; 3′ TGCTGCAAGGCGATTAAGTTGG
Terms and licenses: Academic/Nonprofit Terms; Industry Terms: Not Available to Industry
How to cite: pMBP-parallel1-GK5_v2 (D30N+D280N+D443N) was a gift from Bruce Beutler (Addgene plasmid # 134291 ; http://n2t.net/addgene:134291 ; RRID:Addgene_134291)
