[The description below was written by a language model from this plasmid's Addgene catalogue record and pLannotate feature annotations shown in this document.]
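Description:
pMBP-parallel1-GK5_v2 (D30N+D280N+D443N) is a bacterial expression plasmid of about 8.3 kb for producing a mutant form of mouse glycerol kinase 5 (Gk5, isoform 2) as a fusion to maltose-binding protein in E. coli. It is built on the pMBP-parallel1 backbone and propagated through a ColE1/pMB1-type origin. The bom mobility region and the rop gene are also present, and rop tends to restrain copy number; the catalogue lists copy number as unknown. Selection is by ampicillin through the bla gene, and an M13 phage origin is also annotated.

The expression cassette encodes a cytosolic MBP lacking its signal sequence, followed by a TEV protease recognition site and then the roughly 1.6 kb Gk5 coding sequence. The solubility and affinity tag therefore sits at the N terminus and can be cleaved off after purification. Aspartates 30, 280 and 443 are changed to asparagine. The record does not spell out the functional consequence of these substitutions.

The catalogue entry names T7 as the promoter, but the feature table generated from the full sequence shows no T7 promoter. It places a tac promoter with a lac operator upstream of MBP, along with a lacIq-driven lacI repressor gene, which indicates IPTG-inducible expression by the host RNA polymerase. This discrepancy should be kept in mind when choosing an expression strain. Downstream of the insert are a lacZα fragment and the rrnB T1 and T2 terminators. The plasmid is suited to making recombinant mutant GK5 protein, for example for comparison with the wild-type protein in studies of its role in skin lipid biosynthesis and SREBP processing.
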