Features (pLannotate 1.2.2; 20 found; start..end, strand, type, name):
      3..80      +  promoter       lacIq promoter: lacI (mutant); In the lacIq allele, a single base change in the promoter boosts expression of the lacI gene about 10-fold.
     81..1163    +  CDS            lacI: lac repressor; lacI; The lac repressor binds to the lac operator to inhibit transcription in E. coli. This inhibition can be relieved by adding lactose or isopropyl-β-D-thiogalactopyranoside (IPTG).
   1176..1197    +  protein_bind   CAP binding site: CAP binding activates transcription in the presence of cAMP. E. coli catabolite activator protein
   1216..1233    +  promoter       tet promoter (fragment): E. coli promoter for tetracycline efflux protein gene
   1406..1434    +  promoter       tac promoter: strong E. coli promoter; hybrid between the trp and lac UV5 promoters
   1442..1458    +  protein_bind   lac operator: The lac repressor binds to the lac operator to inhibit transcription in E. coli. This inhibition can be relieved by adding lactose or isopropyl-β-D-thiogalactopyranoside (IPTG). lac repressor encoded by lacI
   1528..2628    +  CDS            MBP: maltose binding protein from E. coli; malE (mutated); This version of the gene does not encode a signal sequence, so MBP will remain in the cytosol.
   2689..2709    +  CDS            TEV site: tobacco etch virus (TEV) protease recognition and cleavage site
   2728..4329    +  CDS            Gk5: GLPK5_MOUSE - Experimental evidence at transcript level: Swiss-Prot protein existence level 2. From Mus musculus (Mouse).
   4395..4549    +  CDS            lacZα (fragment): LacZα fragment of β-galactosidase; lacZ fragment
   4642..4757    +  ncRNA          5S rRNA: Accession: RF00001 - 5S ribosomal RNA
   4761..4847    +  terminator     rrnB T1 terminator: Escherichia coli rrnB; transcription terminator T1 from the E. coli rrnB gene
   4939..4966    +  terminator     rrnB T2 terminator: transcription terminator T2 from the E. coli rrnB gene
   4985..5076    +  promoter       AmpR promoter: bla
   5077..5937    +  CDS            AmpR: β-lactamase; bla; confers resistance to ampicillin, carbenicillin, and related antibiotics
   5979..6492    -  rep_origin     M13 ori (sequence partly withheld): M13 bacteriophage origin of replication; arrow indicates direction of (+) strand synthesis
   6603..7191    +  rep_origin     ori: high-copy-number ColE1/pMB1/pBR322/pUC origin of replication
   7377..7517    -  misc_feature   bom: basis of mobility region from pBR322
   7619..7810    -  CDS            rop: Rop protein, which maintains plasmids at low copy number; rop
   7827..8207    +  CDS            YPB1_ECOLX: Protein predicted: Swiss-Prot protein existence level 4. From Escherichia coli.
>Addgene plasmid #134291 | pMBP-parallel1-GK5_v2 (D30N+D280N+D443N) | addgene full sequence | sequence record 275437 | Addgene NGS Result
CCGACACCATCGAATGGTGCAAAACCTTTCGCGGTATGGCATGATAGCGCCCGGAAGAGAGTCAATTCAG
GGTGGTGAATGTGAAACCAGTAACGTTATACGATGTCGCAGAGTATGCCGGTGTCTCTTATCAGACCGTT
TCCCGCGTGGTGAACCAGGCCAGCCACGTTTCTGCGAAAACGCGGGAAAAAGTGGAAGCGGCGATGGCGG
AGCTGAATTACATTCCCAACCGCGTGGCACAACAACTGGCGGGCAAACAGTCGTTGCTGATTGGCGTTGC
CACCTCCAGTCTGGCCCTGCACGCGCCGTCGCAAATTGTCGCGGCGATTAAATCTCGCGCCGATCAACTG
GGTGCCAGCGTGGTGGTGTCGATGGTAGAACGAAGCGGCGTCGAAGCCTGTAAAGCGGCGGTGCACAATC
TTCTCGCGCAACGCGTCAGTGGGCTGATCATTAACTATCCGCTGGATGACCAGGATGCCATTGCTGTGGA
AGCTGCCTGCACTAATGTTCCGGCGTTATTTCTTGATGTCTCTGACCAGACACCCATCAACAGTATTATT
TTCTCCCATGAAGACGGTACGCGACTGGGCGTGGAGCATCTGGTCGCATTGGGTCACCAGCAAATCGCGC
TGTTAGCGGGCCCATTAAGTTCTGTCTCGGCGCGTCTGCGTCTGGCTGGCTGGCATAAATATCTCACTCG
CAATCAAATTCAGCCGATAGCGGAACGGGAAGGCGACTGGAGTGCCATGTCCGGTTTTCAACAAACCATG
CAAATGCTGAATGAGGGCATCGTTCCCACTGCGATGCTGGTTGCCAACGATCAGATGGCGCTGGGCGCAA
TGCGCGCCATTACCGAGTCCGGGCTGCGCGTTGGTGCGGATATCTCGGTAGTGGGATACGACGATACCGA
AGACAGCTCATGTTATATCCCGCCGTTAACCACCATCAAACAGGATTTTCGCCTGCTGGGGCAAACCAGC
GTGGACCGCTTGCTGCAACTCTCTCAGGGCCAGGCGGTGAAGGGCAATCAGCTGTTGCCCGTCTCACTGG
TGAAAAGAAAAACCACCCTGGCGCCCAATACGCAAACCGCCTCTCCCCGCGCGTTGGCCGATTCATTAAT
GCAGCTGGCACGACAGGTTTCCCGACTGGAAAGCGGGCAGTGAGCGCAACGCAATTAATGTAAGTTAGCT
CACTCATTAGGCACAATTCTCATGTTTGACAGCTTATCATCGACTGCACGGTGCACCAATGCTTCTGGCG
TCAGGCAGCCATCGGAAGCTGTGGTATGGCTGTGCAGGTCGTAAATCACTGCATAATTCGTGTCGCTCAA
GGCGCACTCCCGTTCTGGATAATGTTTTTTGCGCCGACATCATAACGGTTCTGGCAAATATTCTGAAATG
AGCTGTTGACAATTAATCATCGGCTCGTATAATGTGTGGAATTGTGAGCGGATAACAATTTCACACAGGA
AACAGCCAGTCCGTTTAGGTGTTTTCACGAGCACTTCACCAACAAGGACCATAGATTATGAAAACTGAAG
AAGGTAAACTGGTAATCTGGATTAACGGCGATAAAGGCTATAACGGTCTCGCTGAAGTCGGTAAGAAATT
CGAGAAAGATACCGGAATTAAAGTCACCGTTGAGCATCCGGATAAACTGGAAGAGAAATTCCCACAGGTT
GCGGCAACTGGCGATGGCCCTGACATTATCTTCTGGGCACACGACCGCTTTGGTGGCTACGCTCAATCTG
GCCTGTTGGCTGAAATCACCCCGGACAAAGCGTTCCAGGACAAGCTGTATCCGTTTACCTGGGATGCCGT
ACGTTACAACGGCAAGCTGATTGCTTACCCGATCGCTGTTGAAGCGTTATCGCTGATTTATAACAAAGAT
CTGCTGCCGAACCCGCCAAAAACCTGGGAAGAGATCCCGGCGCTGGATAAAGAACTGAAAGCGAAAGGTA
AGAGCGCGCTGATGTTCAACCTGCAAGAACCGTACTTCACCTGGCCGCTGATTGCTGCTGACGGGGGTTA
TGCGTTCAAGTATGAAAACGGCAAGTACGACATTAAAGACGTGGGCGTGGATAACGCTGGCGCGAAAGCG
GGTCTGACCTTCCTGGTTGACCTGATTAAAAACAAACACATGAATGCAGACACCGATTACTCCATCGCAG
AAGCTGCCTTTAATAAAGGCGAAACAGCGATGACCATCAACGGCCCGTGGGCATGGTCCAACATCGACAC
CAGCAAAGTGAATTATGGTGTAACGGTACTGCCGACCTTCAAGGGTCAACCATCCAAACCGTTCGTTGGC
GTGCTGAGCGCAGGTATTAACGCCGCCAGTCCGAACAAAGAGCTGGCAAAAGAGTTCCTCGAAAACTATC
TGCTGACTGATGAAGGTCTGGAAGCGGTTAATAAAGACAAACCGCTGGGTGCCGTAGCGCTGAAGTCTTA
CGAGGAAGAGTTGGCGAAAGATCCACGTATTGCCGCCACAATGGAAAACGCCCAGAAAGGTGAAATCATG
CCGAACATCCCGCAGATGTCCGCTTTCTGGTATGCCGTGCGTACTGCGGTGATCAACGCCGCCAGCGGTC
GTCAGACTGTCGATGAAGCCCTGAAAGACGCGCAGACTAATTCGAGCTCGAACAACAACAACAATAACAA
TAACAACAACCTCGGGATCGATACGACCGAAAACCTGTATTTTCAGGGCGCCATGGATCCGGAATTCATG
TCAGGGCAGCAGGAGCGTGCAGAGCGGCAGCGAGAGGAACTGAGCGCGTCGGCCTCGCCGCCCTCCCGCT
TCGTGCTGGGGCTGAACGTGGGCAGCACGGTGATCCGCTGCCACGTCTATGACCAGACGGCGCGAGTGCG
AGGCTCCAGCGCGCAGAAGGTAGAAAATGTTTACCCTCAACCTGGCTGGGTTGAAATCGATCCTGATTCT
CTCTGGGCTCAGTTTGTTGCCGTAATAAAAGATGCTGTCAAAGCTGCAGGGGTGCAGATGAATCAAATTG
TCGGTCTTGGCATATCAACACAGAGAGCCACTTTCATTACATGGAACAAGAAAACAGGCCATCATTTTCA
CAACTTCATTAGCTGGCAAGACCTAAGGGCAGCTGAACTTGTAAAGTCCTGGAATAATTCTCTCATAATG
AAGCTATTGCATGGGGCCACCCGAGTCCTTCATTTCTTCAGTAGAAGTAAAGTAATGCTAACGGTCAGCC
GCTTCAATTTCAGCACCCAGCATGCCACCTTAAGATTGACCTGGATTTTACAAAACCTATCTGAGGTGAA
AAGGGCAGTTGAAGAAGACAATTGTTGCTTTGGGACGATTGATACCTGGCTGTTATACAAGCTCACGAAA
GGTTCTTCCTACGCCACGGATTATTCAAATGCCAGCACCACTGGATTTTTTGATCCCTATGCGATGCGCT
GGAGCAGGCTCATAACCACCATGGTCTCCATCCCACTGTCTATCCTGCCTCCTGTGAAGGATACCAGCTA
TAATTTTGGATCAGTGGATGAGAAGATATTTGGCGTGCCTATACCAGTTGTTGCCTTGGTTGGTAACCAG
CAGTCGGCCATGTTTGGAGAGTGCTGCTTCGAGACGGGAGATGTGAAGCTAACCATGGGAACTGGAACAT
TTTTGGATATCAATACTGGAAAAAACCTTCAGCATGTTAATGGAGGCTTTTATCCACTAATTGGATGGAA
GATTGGGCAAGAACTTGTATGTTTAGCTGAAGGCAATGCAGGAGACACGGGCACCGCCATAATGTGGGCT
CAAAAATTAGATCTCTTCACAGACGCTGCTGAGACTGAAAAAATGGCCCTGAGCCTGGAAGATTCTGAAG
GGGTTTACTTTGTTCCGTCGTTTAGTGGATTACAGGCTCCATTAAATGACCCCTGTGCCTGTGCCTCTTT
TATGGGTTTGAAGCACTCCACTAATAAATACCATCTTGTCCGAGCAATATTGGAGTCAATAGCTTTCAGG
AACAAACAGTTGTACGACATGCTGCAGAGAGAAATCCAGATTCCCGTCACGAACATCCGGGCAAATGGAG
GCGTGTGTAACAACGCTTTCGTCATGCAGATGACTTCAGACCTGATAAATGAGAAGATAGACAGACCTGC
CCACTTCGACATGTCCTGCTTGGGGGCAGCCTCTCTGGCTGGCCTCGCTGTTGGATTTTGGGCGGACAAG
GAAGAGCTCCAGAAGCTGAGGCAAAGCGAGATGGTTTTCAAGCCTCAGAAGAAGTGGCAGGAATACGAGG
TGAATATGGAAAACTGGGTAAAAGCGGTGAAGCGCTCCATGAATTGGTATAACAAGACGTAGACTAGTGC
GGCCGCTTTCGAATCTAGAGCCTGCAGTCTCGAGGCATGCGGTACCAAGCTTGGCACTGGCCGTCGTTTT
ACAACGTCGTGACTGGGAAAACCCTGGCGTTACCCAACTTAATCGCCTTGCAGCACATCCCCCTTTCGCC
AGCTGGCGTAATAGCGAAGAGGCCCGCACCGATCGCCCTTCCCAACAGTTGCGCAGCCTGAATGGCGAAT
GGCAGCTTGGCTGTTTTGGCGGATGAGATAAGATTTTCAGCCTGATACAGATTAAATCAGAACGCAGAAG
CGGTCTGATAAAACAGAATTTGCCTGGCGGCAGTAGCGCGGTGGTCCCACCTGACCCCATGCCGAACTCA
GAAGTGAAACGCCGTAGCGCCGATGGTAGTGTGGGGTCTCCCCATGCGAGAGTAGGGAACTGCCAGGCAT
CAAATAAAACGAAAGGCTCAGTCGAAAGACTGGGCCTTTCGTTTTATCTGTTGTTTGTCGGTGAACGCTC
TCCTGAGTAGGACAAATCCGCCGGGAGCGGATTTGAACGTTGCGAAGCAACGGCCCGGAGGGTGGCGGGC
AGGACGCCCGCCATAAACTGCCAGGCATCAAATTAAGCAGAAGGCCATCCTGACGGATGGCCTTTTTGCG
TTTCTACAAACTCTTTTGTTTATTTTTCTAAATACATTCAAATATGTATCCGCTCATGAGACAATAACCC
TGATAAATGCTTCAATAATATTGAAAAAGGAAGAGTATGAGTATTCAACATTTCCGTGTCGCCCTTATTC
CCTTTTTTGCGGCATTTTGCCTTCCTGTTTTTGCTCACCCAGAAACGCTGGTGAAAGTAAAAGATGCTGA
AGATCAGTTGGGTGCACGAGTGGGTTACATCGAACTGGATCTCAACAGCGGTAAGATCCTTGAGAGTTTT
CGCCCCGAAGAACGTTTCCCAATGATGAGCACTTTTAAAGTTCTGCTATGTGGCGCGGTATTATCCCGTG
TTGACGCCGGGCAAGAGCAACTCGGTCGCCGCATACACTATTCTCAGAATGACTTGGTTGAGTACTCACC
AGTCACAGAAAAGCATCTTACGGATGGCATGACAGTAAGAGAATTATGCAGTGCTGCCATAACCATGAGT
GATAACACTGCGGCCAACTTACTTCTGACAACGATCGGAGGACCGAAGGAGCTAACCGCTTTTTTGCACA
ACATGGGGGATCATGTAACTCGCCTTGATCGTTGGGAACCGGAGCTGAATGAAGCCATACCAAACGACGA
GCGTGACACCACGATGCCTGTAGCAATGGCAACAACGTTGCGCAAACTATTAACTGGCGAACTACTTACT
CTAGCTTCCCGGCAACAATTAATAGACTGGATGGAGGCGGATAAAGTTGCAGGACCACTTCTGCGCTCGG
CCCTTCCGGCTGGCTGGTTTATTGCTGATAAATCTGGAGCCGGTGAGCGTGGGTCTCGCGGTATCATTGC
AGCACTGGGGCCAGATGGTAAGCCCTCCCGTATCGTAGTTATCTACACGACGGGGAGTCAGGCAACTATG
GATGAACGAAATAGACAGATCGCTGAGATAGGTGCCTCACTGATTAAGCATTGGTAACTGTCAGACCAAG
TTTACTCATATATACTTTAGATTGATT
[38 nt withheld, positions 5978-6015]
A
[37 nt withheld, positions 6017-6053]
ATTTTGTTAAAATTCGCGTTAAATTTTTGTTAAATCAGCTCATTTTTTAACCAATAGGCCGAAATCGGCA
AAATCCCTTATAAATCAAAAGAATAGCCCGAGATAGGGT
[37 nt withheld, positions 6163-6199]
AAAGAACGTGGACTCCAACGTCAAAGG
[141 nt withheld, positions 6227-6367]
G
[125 nt withheld, positions 6369-6493]
AAAGGATCTAGGTGAAGATCCTTTTTGATAATCTCATGACCAAAATCCCTTAACGTGAGTTTTCGTTCCA
CTGAGCGTCAGACCCCGTAGAAAAGATCAAAGGATCTTCTTGAGATCCTTTTTTTCTGCGCGTAATCTGC
TGCTTGCAAACAAAAAAACCACCGCTACCAGCGGTGGTTTGTTTGCCGGATCAAGAGCTACCAACTCTTT
TTCCGAAGGTAACTGGCTTCAGCAGAGCGCAGATACCAAATACTGTCCTTCTAGTGTAGCCGTAGTTAGG
CCACCACTTCAAGAACTCTGTAGCACCGCCTACATACCTCGCTCTGCTAATCCTGTTACCAGTGGCTGCT
GCCAGTGGCGATAAGTCGTGTCTTACCGGGTTGGACTCAAGACGATAGTTACCGGATAAGGCGCAGCGGT
CGGGCTGAACGGGGGGTTCGTGCACACAGCCCAGCTTGGAGCGAACGACCTACACCGAACTGAGATACCT
ACAGCGTGAGCTATGAGAAAGCGCCACGCTTCCCGAAGGGAGAAAGGCGGACAGGTATCCGGTAAGCGGC
AGGGTCGGAACAGGAGAGCGCACGAGGGAGCTTCCAGGGGGAAACGCCTGGTATCTTTATAGTCCTGTCG
GGTTTCGCCACCTCTGACTTGAGCGTCGATTTTTGTGATGCTCGTCAGGGGGGCGGAGCCTATGGAAAAA
CGCCAGCAACGCGGCCTTTTTACGGTTCCTGGCCTTTTGCTGGCCTTTTGCTCACATGTTCTTTCCTGCG
TTATCCCCTGATTCTGTGGATAACCGTATTACCGCCTTTGAGTGAGCTGATACCGCTCGCCGCAGCCGAA
CGACCGAGCGCAGCGAGTCAGTGAGCGAGGAAGCGGAAGAGCGCCTGATGCGGTATTTTCTCCTTACGCA
TCTGTGCGGTATTTCACACCGCATATGGTGCACTCTCAGTACAATCTGCTCTGATGCCGCATAGTTAAGC
CAGTATACACTCCGCTATCGCTACGTGACTGGGTCATGGCTGCGCCCCGACACCCGCCAACACCCGCTGA
CGCGCCCTGACGGGCTTGTCTGCTCCCGGCATCCGCTTACAGACAAGCTGTGACCGTCTCCGGGAGCTGC
ATGTGTCAGAGGTTTTCACCGTCATCACCGAAACGCGCGAGGCAGCTGCGGTAAAGCTCATCAGCGTGGT
CGTGCAGCGATTCACAGATGTCTGCCTGTTCATCCGCGTCCAGCTCGTTGAGTTTCTCCAGAAGCGTTAA
TGTCTGGCTTCTGATAAAGCGGGCCATGTTAAGGGCGGTTTTTTCCTGTTTGGTCACTGATGCCTCCGTG
TAAGGGGGATTTCTGTTCATGGGGGTAATGATACCGATGAAACGAGAGAGGATGCTCACGATACGGGTTA
CTGATGATGAACATGCCCGGTTACTGGAACGTTGTGAGGGTAAACAACTGGCGGTATGGATGCGGCGGGA
CCAGAGAAAAATCACTCAGGGTCAATGCCAGCGCTTCGTTAATACAGATGTAGGTGTTCCACAGGGTAGC
CAGCAGCATCCTGCGATGCAGATCCGGAACATAATGGTGCAGGGCGCTGACTTCCGCGTTTCCAGACTTT
ACGAAACACGGAAACCGAAGACCATTCATGTTGTTGCTCAGGTCGCAGACGTTTTGCAGCAGCAGTCGCT
TCACGTTCGCTCGCGTATCGGTGATTCATTCTGCTAACCAGTAAGGCAACCCCGCCAGCCTAGCCGGGTC
CTCAACGACAGGAGCACGATCATGCGCACCCGTGGCCAGGACCCAACGCTGCCCGAAATT
